>Addgene plasmid #141625 | TFORF0513 | addgene full sequence | sequence record 396944 | Addgene NGS Result
TTAATGTAGTCTTATGCAATACTCTTGTAGTCTTGCAACATGGTAACGATGAGTTAGCAACATGCCTTAC
AAGGAGAGAAAAAGCACCGTGCATGCCGATTGGTGGAAGTAAGGTGGTACGATCGTGCCTTATTAGGAAG
GCAACAGACGGGTCTGACATGGATTGGACGAACCACTGAATTGCCGCATTGCAGAGATATTGTATTTAAG
TGCCTAGCTCGATACATAAACGGGTCTCTCTGGTTAGACCAGATCTGAGCCTGGGAGCTCTCTGGCTAAC
TAGGGAACCCACTGCTTAAGCCTCAATAAAGCTTGCCTTGAGTGCTTCAAGTAGTGTGTGCCCGTCTGTT
GTGTGACTCTGGTAACTAGAGATCCCTCAGACCCTTTTAGTCAGTGTGGAAAATCTCTAGCAGTGGCGCC
CGAACAGGGACTTGAAAGCGAAAGGGAAACCAGAGGAGCTCTCTCGACGCAGGACTCGGCTTGCTGAAGC
GCGCACGGCAAGAGGCGAGGGGCGGCGACTGGTGAGTACGCCAAAAATTTTGACTAGCGGAGGCTAGAAG
GAGAGAGATGGGTGCGAGAGCGTCAGTATTAAGCGGGGGAGAATTAGATCGCGATGGGAAAAAATTCGGT
TAAGGCCAGGGGGAAAGAAAAAATATAAATTAAAACATATAGTATGGGCAAGCAGGGAGCTAGAACGATT
CGCAGTTAATCCTGGCCTGTTAGAAACATCAGAAGGCTGTAGACAAATACTGGGACAGCTACAACCATCC
CTTCAGACAGGATCAGAAGAACTTAGATCATTATATAATACAGTAGCAACCCTCTATTGTGTGCATCAAA
GGATAGAGATAAAAGACACCAAGGAAGCTTTAGACAAGATAGAGGAAGAGCAAAACAAAAGTAAGACCAC
CGCACAGCAAGCGGCCGCTGATCTTCAGACCTGGAGGAGGAGATATGAGGGACAATTGGAGAAGTGAATT
ATATAAATATAAAGTAGTAAAAATTGAACCATTAGGAGTAGCACCCACCAAGGCAAAGAGAAGAGTGGTG
CAGAGAGAAAAAAGAGCAGTGGGAATAGGAGCTTTGTTCCTTGGGTTCTTGGGAGCAGCAGGAAGCACTA
TGGGCGCAGCGTCAATGACGCTGACGGTACAGGCCAGACAATTATTGTCTGGTATAGTGCAGCAGCAGAA
CAATTTGCTGAGGGCTATTGAGGCGCAACAGCATCTGTTGCAACTCACAGTCTGGGGCATCAAGCAGCTC
CAGGCAAGAATCCTGGCTGTGGAAAGATACCTAAAGGATCAACAGCTCCTGGGGATTTGGGGTTGCTCTG
GAAAACTCATTTGCACCACTGCTGTGCCTTGGAATGCTAGTTGGAGTAATAAATCTCTGGAACAGATTTG
GAATCACACGACCTGGATGGAGTGGGACAGAGAAATTAACAATTACACAAGCTTAATACACTCCTTAATT
GAAGAATCGCAAAACCAGCAAGAAAAGAATGAACAAGAATTATTGGAATTAGATAAATGGGCAAGTTTGT
GGAATTGGTTTAACATAACAAATTGGCTGTGGTATATAAAATTATTCATAATGATAGTAGGAGGCTTGGT
AGGTTTAAGAATAGTTTTTGCTGTACTTTCTATAGTGAATAGAGTTAGGCAGGGATATTCACCATTATCG
TTTCAGACCCACCTCCCAACCCCGAGGGGACCCATGCATTGCATCTCAATTAGTCAGCAACCAGGTGTGG
AAAGTCCCCAGGCTCCCCAGCAGGCAGAAGTATGCAAAGCATGCGTCTCAATTAGTCAGCAACCATAGTC
CCGCCCCTAACTCCGCCCATCCCGCCCCTAACTCCGCCCAGTTCCGCCCATTCTCCGCCCCATGGCTGAC
TAATTTTTTTTATTTATGCAGAGGCCGAGGCCGCCTCGGCCTCTGAGCTATTCCAGAAGTAGTGAGGAGG
CTTTTTTGGAGGCCTAGGCTTTTGCAAAAAGCTTTCTAGAGGTACCACCGGAGCTTACCATGACCGAGTA
CAAGCCCACGGTGCGCCTCGCCACCCGCGACGACGTCCCCAGGGCCGTACGCACCCTCGCCGCCGCGTTC
GCCGACTACCCCGCCACGCGCCACACCGTCGATCCGGACCGCCACATCGAGCGGGTCACCGAGCTGCAAG
AACTCTTCCTCACGCGCGTCGGGCTCGACATCGGCAAGGTGTGGGTCGCGGACGACGGCGCCGCCGTGGC
GGTCTGGACCACGCCGGAGAGCGTCGAAGCGGGGGCGGTGTTCGCCGAGATCGGCCCGCGCATGGCCGAG
TTGAGCGGTTCCCGGCTGGCCGCGCAGCAACAGATGGAAGGCCTCCTGGCGCCGCACCGGCCCAAGGAGC
CCGCGTGGTTCCTGGCCACCGTCGGCGTCTCGCCCGACCACCAGGGCAAGGGTCTGGGCAGCGCCGTCGT
GCTCCCCGGAGTGGAGGCGGCCGAGCGCGCCGGGGTGCCCGCCTTCCTGGAGACCTCCGCGCCCCGCAAC
CTCCCCTTCTACGAGCGGCTCGGCTTCACCGTCACCGCCGACGTCGAGGTGCCCGAAGGACCGCGCACCT
GGTGCATGACCCGCAAGCCCGGTGCCAGTTAACGAATTCTAGATCTTGAGACAAATGGCAGTATTCATCC
ACAATTTTAAAAGAAAAGGGGGGATTGGGGGGTACAGTGCAGGGGAAAGAATAGTAGACATAATAGCAAC
AGACATACAAACTAAAGAATTACAAAAACAAATTACAAAAATTCAAAATTTTCGGGTTTATTACAGGGAC
AGCAGAGATCCACTTTGGCGCCGGCTCGAGGCCTGCAGGTGCAAAGATGGATAAAGTTTTAAACAGAGAG
GAATCTTTGCAGCTAATGGACCTTCTAGGTCTTGAAAGGAGTGGGAATTGGCTCCGGTGCCCGTCAGTGG
GCAGAGCGCACATCGCCCACAGTCCCCGAGAAGTTGGGGGGAGGGGTCGGCAATTGAACCGGTGCCTAGA
GAAGGTGGCGCGGGGTAAACTGGGAAAGTGATGTCGTGTACTGGCTCCGCCTTTTTCCCGAGGGTGGGGG
AGAACCGTATATAAGTGCAGTAGTCGCCGTGAACGTTCTTTTTCGCAACGGGTTTGCCGCCAGAACACAG
GTAAGTGCCGTGTGTGGTTCCCGCGGGCCTGGCCTCTTTACGGGTTATGGCCCTTGCGTGCCTTGAATTA
CTTCCACCTGGCTGCAGTACGTGATTCTTGATCCCGAGCTTCGGGTTGGAAGTGGGTGGGAGAGTTCGAG
GCCTTGCGCTTAAGGAGCCCCTTCGCCTCGTGCTTGAGTTGAGGCCTGGCCTGGGCGCTGGGGCCGCCGC
GTGCGAATCTGGTGGCACCTTCGCGCCTGTCTCGCTGCTTTCGATAAGTCTCTAGCCATTTAAAATTTTT
GATGACCTGCTGCGACGCTTTTTTTCTGGCAAGATAGTCTTGTAAATGCGGGCCAAGATCTGCACACTGG
TATTTCGGTTTTTGGGGCCGCGGGCGGCGACGGGGCCCGTGCGTCCCAGCGCACATGTTCGGCGAGGCGG
GGCCTGCGAGCGCGGCCACCGAGAATCGGACGGGGGTAGTCTCAAGCTGGCCGGCCTGCTCTGGTGCCTG
GCCTCGCGCCGCCGTGTATCGCCCCGCCCTGGGCGGCAAGGCTGGCCCGGTCGGCACCAGTTGCGTGAGC
GGAAAGATGGCCGCTTCCCGGCCCTGCTGCAGGGAGCTCAAAATGGAGGACGCGGCGCTCGGGAGAGCGG
GCGGGTGAGTCACCCACACAAAGGAAAAGGGCCTTTCCGTCCTCAGCCGTCGCTTCATGTGACTCCACGG
AGTACCGGGCGCCGTCCAGGCACCTCGATTAGTTCTCGAGCTTTTGGAGTACGTCGTCTTTAGGTTGGGG
GGAGGGGTTTTATGCGATGGAGTTTCCCCACACTGAGTGGGTGGAGACTGAAGTTAGGCCAGCTTGGCAC
TTGATGTAATTCTCCTTGGAATTTGCCCTTTTTGAGTTTGGATCTTGGTTCATTCTCAAGCCTCAGACAG
TGGTTCAAAGTTTTTTTCTTCCATTTCAGGTGTCGTGAGGCTAGCACCGCCACCATGGATTTAGAGAAAA
ATTATCCGACTCCTCGGACCAGCAGGACAGGACATGGAGGAGTGAATCAGCTTGGGGGGGTTTTTGTGAA
TGGACGGCCACTCCCGGATGTAGTCCGCCAGAGGATAGTGGAACTTGCTCATCAAGGTGTCAGGCCCTGC
GACATCTCCAGGCAGCTTCGGGTCAGCCATGGTTGTGTCAGCAAAATTCTTGGCAGGTATTATGAGACAG
GAAGCATCAAGCCTGGGGTAATTGGAGGATCCAAACCAAAGGTCGCCACACCCAAAGTGGTGGAAAAAAT
CGCTGAATATAAACGCCAAAATCCCACCATGTTTGCCTGGGAGATCAGGGACCGGCTGCTGGCAGAGCGG
GTGTGTGACAATGACACCGTGCCTAGCGTCAGTTCCATCAACAGGATCATCCGGACAAAAGTACAGCAGC
CACCCAACCAACCAGTCCCAGCTTCCAGTCACAGCATAGTGTCCACTGGCTCCGTGACGCAGGTGTCCTC
GGTGAGCACGGATTCGGCCGGCTCGTCGTACTCCATCAGCGGCATCCTGGGCATCACGTCCCCCAGCGCC
GACACCAACAAGCGCAAGAGAGACGAAGGTATTCAGGAGTCTCCGGTGCCGAACGGCCACTCGCTTCCGG
GCAGAGACTTCCTCCGGAAGCAGATGCGGGGAGACTTGTTCACACAGCAGCAGCTGGAGGTGCTGGACCG
CGTGTTTGAGAGGCAGCACTACTCAGACATCTTCACCACCACAGAGCCCATCAAGCCCGAGCAGGCTCCC
CCTACTATTATAGCGCTGCCGCCCGAGGAGCCGCCCCACCTGCAGCCGCCACTGCCTATGACCGTCACTG
ACCCTTGGAGCCAGGCGGGCACCAAACACTAGTAATGAACTAGTCCGTAACTTGAAAGTATTTCGATTTC
TTGGCTTTATATATCTTGTGGAAAGGACGAGTAGGTCCAACTTATCTCCCTCTGACGCGTTAAGTCGACA
ATCAACCTCTGGATTACAAAATTTGTGAAAGATTGACTGGTATTCTTAACTATGTTGCTCCTTTTACGCT
ATGTGGATACGCTGCTTTAATGCCTTTGTATCATGCTATTGCTTCCCGTATGGCTTTCATTTTCTCCTCC
TTGTATAAATCCTGGTTGCTGTCTCTTTATGAGGAGTTGTGGCCCGTTGTCAGGCAACGTGGCGTGGTGT
GCACTGTGTTTGCTGACGCAACCCCCACTGGTTGGGGCATTGCCACCACCTGTCAGCTCCTTTCCGGGAC
TTTCGCTTTCCCCCTCCCTATTGCCACGGCGGAACTCATCGCCGCCTGCCTTGCCCGCTGCTGGACAGGG
GCTCGGCTGTTGGGCACTGACAATTCCGTGGTGTTGTCGGGGAAATCATCGTCCTTTCCTTGGCTGCTCG
CCTGTGTTGCCACCTGGATTCTGCGCGGGACGTCCTTCTGCTACGTCCCTTCGGCCCTCAATCCAGCGGA
CCTTCCTTCCCGCGGCCTGCTGCCGGCTCTGCGGCCTCTTCCGCGTCTTCGCCTTCGCCCTCAGACGAGT
CGGATCTCCCTTTGGGCCGCCTCCCCGCGTCGACTTTAAGACCAATGACTTACAAGGCAGCTGTAGATCT
TAGCCACTTTTTAAAAGAAAAGGGGGGACTGGAAGGGCTAATTCACTCCCAACGAAGACAAGATCTGCTT
TTTGCTTGTACTGGGTCTCTCTGGTTAGACCAGATCTGAGCCTGGGAGCTCTCTGGCTAACTAGGGAACC
CACTGCTTAAGCCTCAATAAAGCTTGCCTTGAGTGCTTCAAGTAGTGTGTGCCCGTCTGTTGTGTGACTC
TGGTAACTAGAGATCCCTCAGACCCTTTTAGTCAGTGTGGAAAATCTCTAGCAGTACGTATAGTAGTTCA
TGTCATCTTATTATTCAGTATTTATAACTTGCAAAGAAATGAATATCAGAGAGTGAGAGGAACTTGTTTA
TTGCAGCTTATAATGGTTACAAATAAAGCAATAGCATCACAAATTTCACAAATAAAGCATTTTTTTCACT
GCATTCTAGTTGTGGTTTGTCCAAACTCATCAATGTATCTTATCATGTCTGGCTCTAGCTATCCCGCCCC
TAACTCCGCCCATCCCGCCCCTAACTCCGCCCAGTTCCGCCCATTCTCCGCCCCATGGCTGACTAATTTT
TTTTATTTATGCAGAGGCCGAGGCCGCCTCGGCCTCTGAGCTATTCCAGAAGTAGTGAGGAGGCTTTTTT
GGAGGCCTAGGGACGTACCCAATTCGCCCTATAGTGAGTCGTATTACGCGCGCTCACTGGCCGTCGTTTT
ACAACGTCGTGACTGGGAAAACCCTGGCGTTACCCAACTTAATCGCCTTGCAGCACATCCCCCTTTCGCC
AGCTGGCGTAATAGCGAAGAGGCCCGCACCGATCGCCCTTCCCAACAGTTGCGCAGCCTGAATGGCGAAT
GGG
[124 nt withheld, positions 6584-6707]
C
[91 nt withheld, positions 6709-6799]
A
[49 nt withheld, positions 6801-6849]
CCTTTGACGTTGGAGTCCACGTTCTTT
[37 nt withheld, positions 6877-6913]
ACCCTATCTCGGTCTATTCTTTTGATTTATAAGGGATTTTGCCGATTTCGGCCTATTGGTTAAAAAATGA
GCTGATTTAACAAAAATTTAACGCGAATTTTAACAAAATATTAACGCTTACAATTTAGGTGGCACTTTTC
GGGGAAATGTGCGCGGAACCCCTATTTGTTTATTTTTCTAAATACATTCAAATATGTATCCGCTCATGAG
ACAATAACCCTGATAAATGCTTCAATAATATTGAAAAAGGAAGAGTATGAGTATTCAACATTTCCGTGTC
GCCCTTATTCCCTTTTTTGCGGCATTTTGCCTTCCTGTTTTTGCTCACCCAGAAACGCTGGTGAAAGTAA
AAGATGCTGAAGATCAGTTGGGTGCACGAGTGGGTTACATCGAACTGGATCTCAACAGCGGTAAGATCCT
TGAGAGTTTTCGCCCCGAAGAACGTTTTCCAATGATGAGCACTTTTAAAGTTCTGCTATGTGGCGCGGTA
TTATCCCGTATTGACGCCGGGCAAGAGCAACTCGGTCGCCGCATACACTATTCTCAGAATGACTTGGTTG
AGTACTCACCAGTCACAGAAAAGCATCTTACGGATGGCATGACAGTAAGAGAATTATGCAGTGCTGCCAT
AACCATGAGTGATAACACTGCGGCCAACTTACTTCTGACAACGATCGGAGGACCGAAGGAGCTAACCGCT
TTTTTGCACAACATGGGGGATCATGTAACTCGCCTTGATCGTTGGGAACCGGAGCTGAATGAAGCCATAC
CAAACGACGAGCGTGACACCACGATGCCTGTAGCAATGGCAACAACGTTGCGCAAACTATTAACTGGCGA
ACTACTTACTCTAGCTTCCCGGCAACAATTAATAGACTGGATGGAGGCGGATAAAGTTGCAGGACCACTT
CTGCGCTCGGCCCTTCCGGCTGGCTGGTTTATTGCTGATAAATCTGGAGCCGGTGAGCGTGGGTCTCGCG
GTATCATTGCAGCACTGGGGCCAGATGGTAAGCCCTCCCGTATCGTAGTTATCTACACGACGGGGAGTCA
GGCAACTATGGATGAACGAAATAGACAGATCGCTGAGATAGGTGCCTCACTGATTAAGCATTGGTAACTG
TCAGACCAAGTTTACTCATATATACTTTAGATTGATTTAAAACTTCATTTTTAATTTAAAAGGATCTAGG
TGAAGATCCTTTTTGATAATCTCATGACCAAAATCCCTTAACGTGAGTTTTCGTTCCACTGAGCGTCAGA
CCCCGTAGAAAAGATCAAAGGATCTTCTTGAGATCCTTTTTTTCTGCGCGTAATCTGCTGCTTGCAAACA
AAAAAACCACCGCTACCAGCGGTGGTTTGTTTGCCGGATCAAGAGCTACCAACTCTTTTTCCGAAGGTAA
CTGGCTTCAGCAGAGCGCAGATACCAAATACTGTTCTTCTAGTGTAGCCGTAGTTAGGCCACCACTTCAA
GAACTCTGTAGCACCGCCTACATACCTCGCTCTGCTAATCCTGTTACCAGTGGCTGCTGCCAGTGGCGAT
AAGTCGTGTCTTACCGGGTTGGACTCAAGACGATAGTTACCGGATAAGGCGCAGCGGTCGGGCTGAACGG
GGGGTTCGTGCACACAGCCCAGCTTGGAGCGAACGACCTACACCGAACTGAGATACCTACAGCGTGAGCT
ATGAGAAAGCGCCACGCTTCCCGAAGGGAGAAAGGCGGACAGGTATCCGGTAAGCGGCAGGGTCGGAACA
GGAGAGCGCACGAGGGAGCTTCCAGGGGGAAACGCCTGGTATCTTTATAGTCCTGTCGGGTTTCGCCACC
TCTGACTTGAGCGTCGATTTTTGTGATGCTCGTCAGGGGGGCGGAGCCTATGGAAAAACGCCAGCAACGC
GGCCTTTTTACGGTTCCTGGCCTTTTGCTGGCCTTTTGCTCACATGTTCTTTCCTGCGTTATCCCCTGAT
TCTGTGGATAACCGTATTACCGCCTTTGAGTGAGCTGATACCGCTCGCCGCAGCCGAACGACCGAGCGCA
GCGAGTCAGTGAGCGAGGAAGCGGAAGAGCGCCCAATACGCAAACCGCCTCTCCCCGCGCGTTGGCCGAT
TCATTAATGCAGCTGGCACGACAGGTTTCCCGACTGGAAAGCGGGCAGTGAGCGCAACGCAATTAATGTG
AGTTAGCTCACTCATTAGGCACCCCAGGCTTTACACTTTATGCTTCCGGCTCGTATGTTGTGTGGAATTG
TGAGCGGATAACAATTTCACACAGGAAACAGCTATGACCATGATTACGCCAAGCGCGCAATTAACCCTCA
CTAAAGGGAACAAAAGCTGGAGCTGCAAGC
Features (pLannotate 1.2.2; 31 found; start..end, strand, type, name):
      5..231     +  promoter       RSV promoter: Rous sarcoma virus enhancer/promoter
    232..412     +  LTR            5' LTR (truncated): truncated 5' long terminal repeat (LTR) from HIV-1
    459..584     +  misc_feature   HIV-1 Ψ: packaging signal of human immunodeficiency virus type 1
    568..931     +  CDS            HIV-1 gag (fragment): gag protein from human immunodeficiency virus 1; gag
   1077..1310    +  misc_feature   RRE: The Rev response element (RRE) of HIV-1 allows for Rev-dependent mRNA export from the nucleus to the cytoplasm.
   1687..1713    +  CDS            Rev (fragment): human immunodeficiency virus 1 (HIV-1) Rev protein; rev; enhances nuclear export of unspliced and incompletely spliced viral mRNAs
   1720..1743    +  promoter       SV40 promoter (fragment): SV40 early promoter
   1744..1815    +  promoter       SV40 promoter (fragment): SV40 enhancer and early promoter
   1839..1974    +  rep_origin     SV40 ori: SV40 origin of replication
   2020..2616    +  CDS            PuroR (fragment): puromycin N-acetyltransferase; pac from Streptomyces; confers resistance to puromycin
   2665..2782    +  misc_feature   cPPT/CTS: central polypurine tract and central termination sequence of HIV-1
   2847..2913    +  CDS            small t antigen (fragment): SV40 (simian virus 40) small t antigen
   2920..4098    +  promoter       EF-1α promoter: strong constitutive promoter for human elongation factor EF-1α
   4115..4894    +  CDS            PAX5 (fragment): PAX5_HUMAN - Experimental evidence at protein level: Swiss-Prot protein existence level 1. (Microbial infection) Plays an essential role in the maintenance of Epstein-Barr virus genome copy number within the host cell by promoting EBNA1/oriP-dependent binding and transcription (PubMed:31941781). Participates also in the inhibition of lytic EBV reactivation by modulating viral BZLF1 activity (PubMed:23678172). From Homo sapiens (Human).
   5015..5068    +  promoter       U6 promoter (fragment): RNA polymerase III promoter for human U6 snRNA
   5110..5698    +  misc_feature   WPRE: woodchuck hepatitis virus posttranscriptional regulatory element
   5749..5768    +  misc_feature   cPPT/CTS (fragment): central polypurine tract and central termination sequence of HIV-1
   5770..6003    +  LTR            3' LTR (ΔU3): self-inactivating 3' long terminal repeat (LTR) from HIV-1
   6081..6202    +  polyA_signal   SV40 poly(A) signal: SV40 polyadenylation signal
   6242..6377    +  rep_origin     SV40 ori: SV40 origin of replication
   6398..6416    -  promoter       T7 promoter: promoter for bacteriophage T7 RNA polymerase
   6424..6579    +  CDS            lacZα (fragment): LacZα fragment of β-galactosidase; lacZ fragment
   6584..7012    +  rep_origin     f1 ori (sequence partly withheld): f1 bacteriophage origin of replication; arrow indicates direction of (+) strand synthesis
   7065..7169    +  promoter       AmpR promoter: bla
   7170..8030    +  CDS            AmpR: β-lactamase; bla; confers resistance to ampicillin, carbenicillin, and related antibiotics
   8201..8789    +  rep_origin     ori: high-copy-number ColE1/pMB1/pBR322/pUC origin of replication
   8972..9064    +  CDS            lacI (fragment): lac repressor; lacI; The lac repressor binds to the lac operator to inhibit transcription in E. coli. This inhibition can be relieved by adding lactose or isopropyl-β-D-thiogalactopyranoside (IPTG).
   9077..9098    +  protein_bind   CAP binding site: CAP binding activates transcription in the presence of cAMP. E. coli catabolite activator protein
   9113..9143    +  promoter       lac promoter: promoter for the E. coli lac operon
   9151..9167    +  protein_bind   lac operator: The lac repressor binds to the lac operator to inhibit transcription in E. coli. This inhibition can be relieved by adding lactose or isopropyl-β-D-thiogalactopyranoside (IPTG). lac repressor encoded by lacI
   9212..9230    +  promoter       T3 promoter: promoter for bacteriophage T3 RNA polymerase
