[The description below was written by a language model from this plasmid's Addgene catalogue record and pLannotate feature annotations shown in this document.]
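Description:
TFORF0513 is a lentiviral mammalian expression plasmid built on the pLX_TRC317 backbone and carrying a human PAX5 open reading frame, one member of a barcoded transcription factor ORF collection. It is propagated in E. coli through a high-copy ColE1/pUC-type origin with ampicillin resistance (AmpR under its own bla promoter). An f1 origin and remnants of a lac/lacZα cloning region flanked by T3 and T7 promoters are also present in the bacterial portion. The sequenced record is 9,253 nt, consistent with the stated backbone and insert sizes.

The viral cassette is of the third-generation, self-inactivating type. An RSV promoter drives a truncated HIV-1 5' LTR, followed by the Ψ packaging signal with a gag fragment, the RRE for Rev-dependent export of genomic RNA, a cPPT/CTS, and a ΔU3 3' LTR with a downstream SV40 polyadenylation signal. Between the LTRs, an SV40 promoter/origin segment precedes the puromycin N-acetyltransferase gene, allowing selection of transduced cells. A separate EF-1α promoter drives PAX5. The annotated PAX5 match spans about 780 bp of the 989 bp insert, and the depositor's transcript references suggest that a particular isoform was synthesized. A WPRE downstream of the ORF enhances transcript expression. The unique 24-bp barcode described in the catalogue entry is not annotated in the feature table, so its exact position is not stated, and the short U6 promoter fragment between the ORF and the WPRE has no stated function.

The construct is intended for PAX5 overexpression, particularly in pooled screens where the barcode identifies which transcription factor each cell received. The depositor notes a possibility of plasmid recombination.
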