Addgene plasmid #141625: TFORF0513
Purpose: Lentiviral vector for overexpressing the PAX5 transcription factor ORF with a unique 24-bp barcode. Barcodes facilitate identification of transcription factors in pooled screens.
Depositing lab: Feng Zhang. Depositing organization: Broad Institute. Publication: A transcription factor atlas of directed differentiation. Joung J, Ma S, Tay T, Geiger-Schuller KR, Kirchgatterer PC, Verdine VK, Guo B, Arias-Garcia MA, Allen WE, Singh A, Kuksenko O, Abudayyeh OO, Gootenberg JS, Fu Z, Macrae RK, Buenrostro JD, Regev A, Zhang F. Cell. 2023 Jan 5;186(1):209-229.e26. doi: 10.1016/j.cell.2022.11.026. PubMed 36608654.
Backbone
  Vector backbone: pLX_TRC317
  Backbone manufacturer: Broad Institute Genetic Perturbation Platform
  Backbone size w/o insert (bp): 8264
  Vector type: Mammalian Expression, Lentiviral
  Selectable markers: Puromycin
Growth in bacteria
  Bacterial resistance: Ampicillin, 100 μg/mL
  Growth temperature: 37°C
  Growth strain: NEB Stable
  Copy number: High Copy
Gene/Insert
  Gene/Insert name: PAX5
  Species: H. sapiens (human)
  Insert size (bp): 989
  Entrez Gene: PAX5 (a.k.a. ALL3, BSAP, PAX-5)
  Promoter: EF1a
  Cloning method: Unknown
  Sequencing primers: 5′ GGGTGGAGACTGAAGTTAGGCCAG; 3′ CACATAGCGTAAAAGGAGCAACATAG
Terms and licenses: Academic/Nonprofit Terms; Industry Terms: Not Available to Industry
Depositor comments: NM_001280550,ENST00000520154 . The transcription factor ORF portion of this plasmid was synthesized by Genewiz. Please test multiple small colonies in case of plasmid recombination. To make this collection available in a timely manner, a portion of this collection was not fully sequenced by Addgene. If an Addgene verified full plasmid sequence is not available, please contact us prior to placing an order to request the full sequence.
How to cite: TFORF0513 was a gift from Feng Zhang (Addgene plasmid # 141625 ; http://n2t.net/addgene:141625 ; RRID:Addgene_141625)
