>Addgene plasmid #141625 | TFORF0513 | depositor partial sequence | sequence record 277012 | Insert
ACCGCCACCATGGATTTAGAGAAAAATTATCCGACTCCTCGGACCAGCAGGACAGGACATGGAGGAGTGA
ATCAGCTTGGGGGGGTTTTTGTGAATGGACGGCCACTCCCGGATGTAGTCCGCCAGAGGATAGTGGAACT
TGCTCATCAAGGTGTCAGGCCCTGCGACATCTCCAGGCAGCTTCGGGTCAGCCATGGTTGTGTCAGCAAA
ATTCTTGGCAGGTATTATGAGACAGGAAGCATCAAGCCTGGGGTAATTGGAGGATCCAAACCAAAGGTCG
CCACACCCAAAGTGGTGGAAAAAATCGCTGAATATAAACGCCAAAATCCCACCATGTTTGCCTGGGAGAT
CAGGGACCGGCTGCTGGCAGAGCGGGTGTGTGACAATGACACCGTGCCTAGCGTCAGTTCCATCAACAGG
ATCATCCGGACAAAAGTACAGCAGCCACCCAACCAACCAGTCCCAGCTTCCAGTCACAGCATAGTGTCCA
CTGGCTCCGTGACGCAGGTGTCCTCGGTGAGCACGGATTCGGCCGGCTCGTCGTACTCCATCAGCGGCAT
CCTGGGCATCACGTCCCCCAGCGCCGACACCAACAAGCGCAAGAGAGACGAAGGTATTCAGGAGTCTCCG
GTGCCGAACGGCCACTCGCTTCCGGGCAGAGACTTCCTCCGGAAGCAGATGCGGGGAGACTTGTTCACAC
AGCAGCAGCTGGAGGTGCTGGACCGCGTGTTTGAGAGGCAGCACTACTCAGACATCTTCACCACCACAGA
GCCCATCAAGCCCGAGCAGGCTCCCCCTACTATTATAGCGCTGCCGCCCGAGGAGCCGCCCCACCTGCAG
CCGCCACTGCCTATGACCGTCACTGACCCTTGGAGCCAGGCGGGCACCAAACACTAGTAATGAACTAGTC
CGTAACTTGAAAGTATTTCGATTTCTTGGCTTTATATATCTTGTGGAAAGGACGAGTAGGTCCAACTTAT
CTCCCTCTG
