>Addgene plasmid #141625 | TFORF0513 | depositor partial sequence | sequence record 277013 | Barcode
GTAGGTCCAACTTATCTCCCTCTG
